Addgene plasmid #98526: BB1_34_RPS25Att
Purpose: BB1 with insert: RPS25Att
Depositing lab: Brigitte Gasser & Diethard Mattanovich & Michael Sauer. Depositing organization: Universitaet fur Bodenkultur Wien (BOKU-WIEN). Publication: GoldenPiCS: a Golden Gate-derived modular cloning system for applied synthetic biology in the yeast Pichia pastoris. Prielhofer R, Barrero JJ, Steuer S, Gassler T, Zahrl R, Baumann K, Sauer M, Mattanovich D, Gasser B, Marx H. BMC Syst Biol. 2017 Dec 8;11(1):123. doi: 10.1186/s12918-017-0492-3. PubMed 29221460.
Backbone
  Vector backbone: BB1
  Backbone size w/o insert (bp): 1936
  Vector type: Bacterial Expression
Growth in bacteria
  Bacterial resistance: Kanamycin, 50 μg/mL
  Growth temperature: 37°C
  Growth strain: DH10B
  Copy number: High Copy
Gene/Insert
  Gene/Insert name: RPS25Att
  Insert size (bp): 493
  Mutation: Internal BsaI and BpiI sites removed from insert
  Cloning method: Restriction Enzyme; 5′ cloning site BpiI (destroyed during cloning); 3′ cloning site BpiI (destroyed during cloning)
  Sequencing primers: 5′ 5'-GTAAAACGACGGCCAGTT-3' (M13-Fwd); 3′ 5´-CAGGAAACAGCTATGAC-3' (M13-Rev)
Terms and licenses: Academic/Nonprofit Terms; Industry Terms: Not Available to Industry
How to cite: BB1_34_RPS25Att was a gift from Brigitte Gasser & Diethard Mattanovich & Michael Sauer (Addgene plasmid # 98526 ; http://n2t.net/addgene:98526 ; RRID:Addgene_98526)
