[The description below was written by a language model from this plasmid's Addgene catalogue record and pLannotate feature annotations shown in this document.]
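Description:
BB1_34_RPS25Att is a level-1 ("backbone 1") part plasmid from the GoldenPiCS toolkit, a Golden Gate-derived modular cloning system built for synthetic biology in the yeast Pichia pastoris. Although catalogued as a bacterial expression vector, it functions as a small E. coli storage and donor plasmid rather than as an expression construct. The sequenced plasmid is about 2.4 kb, consistent with the 1,936 bp BB1 backbone plus the 493 bp insert. It is maintained at high copy through a ColE1/pUC-type origin of replication and selected with kanamycin via an aph(3')-Ia (KanR) gene, which the annotation shows driven by the cat promoter. The tonB, T7Te and T3Te transcription terminators flank the marker and origin, insulating the cloning region from read-through. A short residual lacZα fragment is also annotated next to the cloning region.

The payload is RPS25Att, a 493 bp module. The record does not describe its function. The name and the "34" designation suggest a transcription terminator from an RPS25A ribosomal protein gene occupying the terminator position between fusion sites 3 and 4 of the system, but this is an inference, and the feature table leaves the insert region unannotated. The part was inserted through BpiI sites that were destroyed during cloning, and internal BsaI and BpiI sites were removed from the insert so that it survives later type IIS digestion. M13 forward and reverse primer sites allow sequence verification. Its typical use is as a reusable building block that is combined with promoter and coding-sequence modules in a Golden Gate reaction to assemble expression cassettes for P. pastoris.
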