Features (pLannotate 1.2.2; 7 found; start..end, strand, type, name):
    783..814     +  terminator     tonB terminator: bidirectional E. coli tonB-P14 transcription terminator
    815..917     +  promoter       cat promoter: promoter of the E. coli cat gene encoding chloramphenicol acetyltransferase
    918..1733    +  CDS            KanR: aminoglycoside phosphotransferase; aph(3')-Ia; confers resistance to kanamycin in bacteria or G418 (Geneticin®) in eukaryotes
   1757..1784    +  terminator     T7Te terminator: phage T7 early transcription terminator
   1796..2383    -  rep_origin     ori: high-copy-number ColE1/pMB1/pBR322/pUC origin of replication
   2405..1       -  terminator     T3Te terminator (fragment) (across the origin): phage T3 early transcription terminator
   2423..17      -  CDS            lacZα (fragment) (across the origin): LacZα fragment of β-galactosidase; lacZ fragment
>Addgene plasmid #98526 | BB1_34_RPS25Att | addgene full sequence | sequence record 192016 | Addgene NGS Result
GTAAAACGACGGCCAGTTTATCTAGTCAGCTTGATTCTAGCTGATCGTGGACCGGAAGGTGAGCCAGTGA
GTTGATTGCAGTCCAGTTACGCTGGAGTCTGAGGCTCGTCCTGAATGATATGCGGCCTCGAATTCGAAGA
CGCGCTTTTAGTGTACATCTGATAATATAGTACTACCACGTATGATAATGTAGAGAATAGGCTTCCTTGT
CGAGTGTGTTTGCAGTTTTCTTGAGTTTCAAGGTTTAAATGCTGGTATATTAGTTCATCGAAGGTTTCAG
CCAATAGCACCTTAAATCAATCAAACTAATTCGACTCTTACGAAAGAGCCTACTGTGTTTAGTATCGAAG
TCGTTTACCTTTCATGTTGAATAGCTTCCTCTCTGACCCTAACATTTCAAGATCCTCCTAAAGTTACCCG
GATTGTGAAATTCTAATGATCCACCTGCCCAATGCATTTTTTCTTTATTCAGTTTACCTTTTTTACCTAA
TATACGAGCTTGTTAAAGTAAGTGGCACTGCAATACTAGGCTTATTGTTGATATTATGATGAATCGTTTT
CACAAACTTGATTTCCTGTGAACTCACCATGTACTAAGGAAAAAAACATGCATCACCATCTGAATATTTG
ACCGCTGCGTCTTCGAATTCGCGCGTGATCTTACGGCATTATACGTATGATCGGTCCACGATCAGCTAGA
TTATCTAGTCAGCTTGATGTCATAGCTGTTTCCTGAGGCTCAATACTGACCATTTAAATCATACCTGACC
TCCATAGCAGAAAGTCAAAAGCCTCCGACCGGAGGCTTTTGACTTGATCGGCACGTAAGAGGTTCCAACT
TTCACCATAATGAAATAAGATCACTACCGGGCGTATTTTTTGAGTTATCGAGATTTTCAGGAGCTAAGGA
AGCTAAAATGAGCCATATTCAACGGGAAACGTCTTGCTTGAAGCCGCGATTAAATTCCAACATGGATGCT
GATTTATATGGGTATAAATGGGCTCGCGATAATGTCGGGCAATCAGGTGCGACAATCTATCGATTGTATG
GGAAGCCCGATGCGCCAGAGTTGTTTCTGAAACATGGCAAAGGTAGCGTTGCCAATGATGTTACAGATGA
GATGGTCAGGCTAAACTGGCTGACGGAATTTATGCCTCTTCCGACCATCAAGCATTTTATCCGTACTCCT
GATGATGCATGGTTACTCACCACTGCGATCCCAGGGAAAACAGCATTCCAGGTATTAGAAGAATATCCTG
ATTCAGGTGAAAATATTGTTGATGCGCTGGCAGTGTTCCTGCGCCGGTTGCATTCGATTCCTGTTTGTAA
TTGTCCTTTTAACGGCGATCGCGTATTTCGTCTCGCTCAGGCGCAATCACGAATGAATAACGGTTTGGTT
GGTGCGAGTGATTTTGATGACGAGCGTAATGGCTGGCCTGTTGAACAAGTCTGGAAAGAAATGCATAAAC
TCTTGCCATTCTCACCGGATTCAGTCGTCACTCATGGTGATTTCTCACTTGATAACCTTATTTTTGACGA
GGGGAAATTAATAGGTTGTATTGATGTTGGACGAGTCGGAATCGCAGACCGATACCAGGATCTTGCCATC
CTATGGAACTGCCTCGGTGAGTTTTCTCCTTCATTACAGAAACGGCTTTTTCAAAAATATGGTATTGATA
ATCCTGATATGAATAAATTGCAGTTTCACTTGATGCTCGATGAGTTTTTCTAATGAGGACCTAAATGTAA
TCACCTGGCTCACCTTCGGGTGGGCCTTTCTGCGTTGCTGGCGTTTTTCCATAGGCTCCGCCCCCCTGAC
GAGCATCACAAAAATCGATGCTCAAGTCAGAGGTGGCGAAACCCGACAGGACTATAAAGATACCAGGCGT
TTCCCCCTGGAAGCTCCCTCGTGCGCTCTCCTGTTCCGACCCTGCCGCTTACCGGATACCTGTCCGCCTT
TCTCCCTTCGGGAAGCGTGGCGCTTTCTCATAGCTCACGCTGTAGGTATCTCAGTTCGGTGTAGGTCGTT
CGCTCCAAGCTGGGCTGTGTGCACGAACCCCCCGTTCAGCCCGACCGCTGCGCCTTATCCGGTAACTATC
GTCTTGAGTCCAACCCGGTAAGACACGACTTATCGCCACTGGCAGCAGCCACTGGTAACAGGATTAGCAG
AGCGAGGTATGTAGGCGGTGCTACAGAGTTCTTGAAGTGGTGGCCTAACTACGGCTACACTAGAAGAACA
GTATTTGGTATCTGCGCTCTGCTGAAGCCAGTTACCTCGGAAAAAGAGTTGGTAGCTCTTGATCCGGCAA
ACAAACCACCGCTGGTAGCGGTGGTTTTTTTGTTTGCAAGCAGCAGATTACGCGCAGAAAAAAAGGATCT
CAAGAAGATCCTTTGATTTTCTACCGAAGAAAGGCCCACCCGT
